Addgene plasmid #183334: CROP_C9_Puro_NTC2
Purpose: All-in-One CRISPRko system containing a non-targeting control
Depositing lab: Prashant Mali. Depositing organization: University of California, San Diego (UCSD). Publication: Integrated genome and tissue engineering enables screening of cancer vulnerabilities in physiologically relevant perfusable ex vivo cultures. Hu M, Lei XY, Larson JD, McAlonis M, Ford K, McDonald D, Mach K, Rusert JM, Wechsler-Reya RJ, Mali P. Biomaterials. 2022 Jan;280:121276. doi: 10.1016/j.biomaterials.2021.121276. Epub 2021 Dec 2. PubMed 34890975.
Backbone
  Vector backbone: lentiCRISPR v2
  Vector type: Lentiviral
Growth in bacteria
  Bacterial resistance: Ampicillin, 100 μg/mL
  Growth temperature: 37°C
  Growth strain: NEB Stable
  Copy number: High Copy
Gene/Insert
  Gene/Insert name: NTC2
  gRNA/shRNA sequence: AACTAGCCCGAGCAGCTTCG
  Species: Synthetic
  Cloning method: Gibson Cloning
  Sequencing primers: 5′ --
Terms and licenses: Academic/Nonprofit Terms; Industry Terms: Not Available to Industry
How to cite: CROP_C9_Puro_NTC2 was a gift from Prashant Mali (Addgene plasmid # 183334 ; http://n2t.net/addgene:183334 ; RRID:Addgene_183334)
