[The description below was written by a language model from this plasmid's Addgene catalogue record and pLannotate feature annotations shown in this document.]
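Description:
CROP_C9_Puro_NTC2 is a 13 kb lentiviral transfer plasmid built on the lentiCRISPR v2 backbone. It provides an all-in-one CRISPR knockout system carrying a synthetic non-targeting control guide (NTC2), inserted by Gibson cloning. It is propagated in E. coli from a high-copy ColE1/pUC-type origin under ampicillin selection (AmpR). The recorded growth strain is a recombination-reducing one, as is usual for plasmids containing LTR repeats. The backbone also holds an f1 origin and an SV40/EM7-driven bleomycin/Zeocin resistance cassette, which lies outside the LTRs and so is not packaged into virus.

The viral portion follows a third-generation, self-inactivating design. A CMV enhancer/promoter is fused to a truncated HIV-1 5' LTR to drive genomic RNA production in packaging cells. This is followed by the Ψ packaging signal with a gag fragment, the RRE for Rev-dependent nuclear export, and the cPPT/CTS. The genome ends in a ΔU3 3' LTR, with a bGH polyadenylation signal downstream.

Between these elements, a human U6 Pol III promoter expresses the guide joined to the S. pyogenes gRNA scaffold. An EF-1α core promoter then drives S. pyogenes Cas9 followed by a puromycin N-acetyltransferase sequence, and a WPRE enhances transcript expression. The feature table does not annotate the linker between Cas9 and PuroR, although the layout suggests co-expression from a single transcript.

Transduced mammalian cells can therefore be selected with puromycin while expressing Cas9 and a guide designed not to direct cutting at any genomic site. The construct serves as a negative control alongside gene-targeting guides in knockout experiments or screens. The "CROP" prefix in the name is not explained in the record.
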