Features (pLannotate 1.2.2; 34 found; start..end, strand, type, name):
      1..589     -  rep_origin     ori: high-copy-number ColE1/pMB1/pBR322/pUC origin of replication
    760..1620    -  CDS            AmpR: β-lactamase; bla; confers resistance to ampicillin, carbenicillin, and related antibiotics
   1621..1725    -  promoter       AmpR promoter: bla
   1784..1836    -  misc_feature   bom (fragment): basis of mobility region from pBR322
   1991..2370    +  enhancer       CMV enhancer: human cytomegalovirus immediate early enhancer
   2371..2570    +  promoter       CMV promoter: human cytomegalovirus (CMV) immediate early promoter
   2588..2768    +  LTR            5' LTR (truncated): truncated 5' long terminal repeat (LTR) from HIV-1
   2815..2940    +  misc_feature   HIV-1 Ψ: packaging signal of human immunodeficiency virus type 1
   2924..3287    +  CDS            HIV-1 gag (fragment): gag protein from human immunodeficiency virus 1; gag
   3433..3666    +  misc_feature   RRE: The Rev response element (RRE) of HIV-1 allows for Rev-dependent mRNA export from the nucleus to the cytoplasm.
   4043..4143    +  CDS            Rev (fragment): human immunodeficiency virus 1 (HIV-1) Rev protein; rev; enhances nuclear export of unspliced and incompletely spliced viral mRNAs
   4193..4310    +  misc_feature   cPPT/CTS: central polypurine tract and central termination sequence of HIV-1
   4361..4601    +  promoter       U6 promoter: RNA polymerase III promoter for human U6 snRNA
   4631..4706    +  misc_RNA       gRNA scaffold: guide RNA scaffold for the Streptococcus pyogenes CRISPR/Cas9 system
   4724..4742    +  CDS            small t antigen (fragment): SV40 (simian virus 40) small t antigen
   4768..4979    +  promoter       EF-1α core promoter: core promoter for human elongation factor EF-1α
   5004..9107    +  CDS            Cas9: Cas9 (Csn1) endonuclease from the Streptococcus pyogenes Type II CRISPR/Cas system generates RNA-guided double strand breaks in DNA
   9245..9842    +  CDS            PuroR (fragment): puromycin N-acetyltransferase; pac from Streptomyces; confers resistance to puromycin
   9858..10446   +  misc_feature   WPRE: woodchuck hepatitis virus posttranscriptional regulatory element
  10497..10516   +  misc_feature   cPPT/CTS (fragment): central polypurine tract and central termination sequence of HIV-1
  10518..10751   +  LTR            3' LTR (ΔU3): self-inactivating 3' long terminal repeat (LTR) from HIV-1
  10783..11007   +  polyA_signal   bGH poly(A) signal: bovine growth hormone polyadenylation signal
  11011..11032   +  promoter       SV40 promoter (fragment): SV40 enhancer and early promoter
  11053..11481   +  rep_origin     f1 ori (sequence partly withheld): f1 bacteriophage origin of replication; arrow indicates direction of (+) strand synthesis
  11495..11824   +  promoter       SV40 promoter: SV40 enhancer and early promoter
  11872..11919   +  promoter       EM7 promoter: synthetic bacterial promoter&nbsp
  11938..12312   +  CDS            BleoR: antibiotic-binding protein; Sh ble from Streptoalloteichus hindustanus; confers resistance to bleomycin, phleomycin, and Zeocin™
  12322..12447   +  CDS            ble (fragment): BLE_KLEPN - Experimental evidence at protein level: Swiss-Prot protein existence level 1. Binding protein with a strong affinity to the bleomycin family of antibiotics. Binds to CL990; an antimitotic-antibiotic compound. From Klebsiella pneumoniae.
  12442..12563   +  polyA_signal   SV40 poly(A) signal: SV40 polyadenylation signal
  12634..12656   -  protein_bind   lac operator (fragment): The lac repressor binds to the lac operator to inhibit transcription in E. coli. This inhibition can be relieved by adding lactose or isopropyl-β-D-thiogalactopyranoside (IPTG). lac repressor encoded by lacI
  12660..12690   -  promoter       lac promoter: promoter for the E. coli lac operon
  12705..12726   -  protein_bind   CAP binding site: CAP binding activates transcription in the presence of cAMP. E. coli catabolite activator protein
  12739..12831   -  CDS            lacI (fragment): lac repressor; lacI; The lac repressor binds to the lac operator to inhibit transcription in E. coli. This inhibition can be relieved by adding lactose or isopropyl-β-D-thiogalactopyranoside (IPTG).
  12833..12966   -  rep_origin     RSF ori (fragment): Plasmids containing the RSF 1030 origin of replication can be propagated in E. coli cells that contain additional plasmids with compatible origins.
>Addgene plasmid #183334 | CROP_C9_Puro_NTC2 | addgene full sequence | sequence record 490260 | Addgene NGS Result
TTTCCATAGGCTCCGCCCCCCTGACGAGCATCACAAAAATCGACGCTCAAGTCAGAGGTGGCGAAACCCG
ACAGGACTATAAAGATACCAGGCGTTTCCCCCTGGAAGCTCCCTCGTGCGCTCTCCTGTTCCGACCCTGC
CGCTTACCGGATACCTGTCCGCCTTTCTCCCTTCGGGAAGCGTGGCGCTTTCTCATAGCTCACGCTGTAG
GTATCTCAGTTCGGTGTAGGTCGTTCGCTCCAAGCTGGGCTGTGTGCACGAACCCCCCGTTCAGCCCGAC
CGCTGCGCCTTATCCGGTAACTATCGTCTTGAGTCCAACCCGGTAAGACACGACTTATCGCCACTGGCAG
CAGCCACTGGTAACAGGATTAGCAGAGCGAGGTATGTAGGCGGTGCTACAGAGTTCTTGAAGTGGTGGCC
TAACTACGGCTACACTAGAAGAACAGTATTTGGTATCTGCGCTCTGCTGAAGCCAGTTACCTTCGGAAAA
AGAGTTGGTAGCTCTTGATCCGGCAAACAAACCACCGCTGGTAGCGGTGGTTTTTTTGTTTGCAAGCAGC
AGATTACGCGCAGAAAAAAAGGATCTCAAGAAGATCCTTTGATCTTTTCTACGGGGTCTGACGCTCAGTG
GAACGAAAACTCACGTTAAGGGATTTTGGTCATGAGATTATCAAAAAGGATCTTCACCTAGATCCTTTTA
AATTAAAAATGAAGTTTTAAATCAATCTAAAGTATATATGAGTAAACTTGGTCTGACAGTTACCAATGCT
TAATCAGTGAGGCACCTATCTCAGCGATCTGTCTATTTCGTTCATCCATAGTTGCCTGACTCCCCGTCGT
GTAGATAACTACGATACGGGAGGGCTTACCATCTGGCCCCAGTGCTGCAATGATACCGCGAGACCCACGC
TCACCGGCTCCAGATTTATCAGCAATAAACCAGCCAGCCGGAAGGGCCGAGCGCAGAAGTGGTCCTGCAA
CTTTATCCGCCTCCATCCAGTCTATTAATTGTTGCCGGGAAGCTAGAGTAAGTAGTTCGCCAGTTAATAG
TTTGCGCAACGTTGTTGCCATTGCTACAGGCATCGTGGTGTCACGCTCGTCGTTTGGTATGGCTTCATTC
AGCTCCGGTTCCCAACGATCAAGGCGAGTTACATGATCCCCCATGTTGTGCAAAAAAGCGGTTAGCTCCT
TCGGTCCTCCGATCGTTGTCAGAAGTAAGTTGGCCGCAGTGTTATCACTCATGGTTATGGCAGCACTGCA
TAATTCTCTTACTGTCATGCCATCCGTAAGATGCTTTTCTGTGACTGGTGAGTACTCAACCAAGTCATTC
TGAGAATAGTGTATGCGGCGACCGAGTTGCTCTTGCCCGGCGTCAATACGGGATAATACCGCGCCACATA
GCAGAACTTTAAAAGTGCTCATCATTGGAAAACGTTCTTCGGGGCGAAAACTCTCAAGGATCTTACCGCT
GTTGAGATCCAGTTCGATGTAACCCACTCGTGCACCCAACTGATCTTCAGCATCTTTTACTTTCACCAGC
GTTTCTGGGTGAGCAAAAACAGGAAGGCAAAATGCCGCAAAAAAGGGAATAAGGGCGACACGGAAATGTT
GAATACTCATACTCTTCCTTTTTCAATATTATTGAAGCATTTATCAGGGTTATTGTCTCATGAGCGGATA
CATATTTGAATGTATTTAGAAAAATAAACAAATAGGGGTTCCGCGCACATTTCCCCGAAAAGTGCCACCT
GACGTCGACGGATCGGGAGATCTCCCGATCCCCTATGGTGCACTCTCAGTACAATCTGCTCTGATGCCGC
ATAGTTAAGCCAGTATCTGCTCCCTGCTTGTGTGTTGGAGGTCGCTGAGTAGTGCGCGAGCAAAATTTAA
GCTACAACAAGGCAAGGCTTGACCGACAATTGCATGAAGAATCTGCTTAGGGTTAGGCGTTTTGCGCTGC
TTCGCGATGTACGGGCCAGATATACGCGTTGACATTGATTATTGACTAGTTATTAATAGTAATCAATTAC
GGGGTCATTAGTTCATAGCCCATATATGGAGTTCCGCGTTACATAACTTACGGTAAATGGCCCGCCTGGC
TGACCGCCCAACGACCCCCGCCCATTGACGTCAATAATGACGTATGTTCCCATAGTAACGCCAATAGGGA
CTTTCCATTGACGTCAATGGGTGGAGTATTTACGGTAAACTGCCCACTTGGCAGTACATCAAGTGTATCA
TATGCCAAGTACGCCCCCTATTGACGTCAATGACGGTAAATGGCCCGCCTGGCATTATGCCCAGTACATG
ACCTTATGGGACTTTCCTACTTGGCAGTACATCTACGTATTAGTCATCGCTATTACCATGGTGATGCGGT
TTTGGCAGTACATCAATGGGCGTGGATAGCGGTTTGACTCACGGGGATTTCCAAGTCTCCACCCCATTGA
CGTCAATGGGAGTTTGTTTTGGCACCAAAATCAACGGGACTTTCCAAAATGTCGTAACAACTCCGCCCCA
TTGACGCAAATGGGCGGTAGGCGTGTACGGTGGGAGGTCTATATAAGCAGCGCGTTTTGCCTGTACTGGG
TCTCTCTGGTTAGACCAGATCTGAGCCTGGGAGCTCTCTGGCTAACTAGGGAACCCACTGCTTAAGCCTC
AATAAAGCTTGCCTTGAGTGCTTCAAGTAGTGTGTGCCCGTCTGTTGTGTGACTCTGGTAACTAGAGATC
CCTCAGACCCTTTTAGTCAGTGTGGAAAATCTCTAGCAGTGGCGCCCGAACAGGGACTTGAAAGCGAAAG
GGAAACCAGAGGAGCTCTCTCGACGCAGGACTCGGCTTGCTGAAGCGCGCACGGCAAGAGGCGAGGGGCG
GCGACTGGTGAGTACGCCAAAAATTTTGACTAGCGGAGGCTAGAAGGAGAGAGATGGGTGCGAGAGCGTC
AGTATTAAGCGGGGGAGAATTAGATCGCGATGGGAAAAAATTCGGTTAAGGCCAGGGGGAAAGAAAAAAT
ATAAATTAAAACATATAGTATGGGCAAGCAGGGAGCTAGAACGATTCGCAGTTAATCCTGGCCTGTTAGA
AACATCAGAAGGCTGTAGACAAATACTGGGACAGCTACAACCATCCCTTCAGACAGGATCAGAAGAACTT
AGATCATTATATAATACAGTAGCAACCCTCTATTGTGTGCATCAAAGGATAGAGATAAAAGACACCAAGG
AAGCTTTAGACAAGATAGAGGAAGAGCAAAACAAAAGTAAGACCACCGCACAGCAAGCGGCCGCTGATCT
TCAGACCTGGAGGAGGAGATATGAGGGACAATTGGAGAAGTGAATTATATAAATATAAAGTAGTAAAAAT
TGAACCATTAGGAGTAGCACCCACCAAGGCAAAGAGAAGAGTGGTGCAGAGAGAAAAAAGAGCAGTGGGA
ATAGGAGCTTTGTTCCTTGGGTTCTTGGGAGCAGCAGGAAGCACTATGGGCGCAGCGTCAATGACGCTGA
CGGTACAGGCCAGACAATTATTGTCTGGTATAGTGCAGCAGCAGAACAATTTGCTGAGGGCTATTGAGGC
GCAACAGCATCTGTTGCAACTCACAGTCTGGGGCATCAAGCAGCTCCAGGCAAGAATCCTGGCTGTGGAA
AGATACCTAAAGGATCAACAGCTCCTGGGGATTTGGGGTTGCTCTGGAAAACTCATTTGCACCACTGCTG
TGCCTTGGAATGCTAGTTGGAGTAATAAATCTCTGGAACAGATTTGGAATCACACGACCTGGATGGAGTG
GGACAGAGAAATTAACAATTACACAAGCTTAATACACTCCTTAATTGAAGAATCGCAAAACCAGCAAGAA
AAGAATGAACAAGAATTATTGGAATTAGATAAATGGGCAAGTTTGTGGAATTGGTTTAACATAACAAATT
GGCTGTGGTATATAAAATTATTCATAATGATAGTAGGAGGCTTGGTAGGTTTAAGAATAGTTTTTGCTGT
ACTTTCTATAGTGAATAGAGTTAGGCAGGGATATTCACCATTATCGTTTCAGACCCACCTCCCAACCCCG
AGGGGACCCGACAGGCCCGAAGGAATAGAAGAAGAAGGTGGAGAGAGAGACAGAGACAGATCCATTCGAT
TAGTGAACGGATCGGCACTGCGTGCGCCAATTCTGCAGACAAATGGCAGTATTCATCCACAATTTTAAAA
GAAAAGGGGGGATTGGGGGGTACAGTGCAGGGGAAAGAATAGTAGACATAATAGCAACAGACATACAAAC
TAAAGAATTACAAAAACAAATTACAAAAATTCAAAATTTTCGGGTTTATTACAGGGACAGCAGAGATCCA
GTTTGGTTAATTAAGGTACCGAGGGCCTATTTCCCATGATTCCTTCATATTTGCATATACGATACAAGGC
TGTTAGAGAGATAATTAGAATTAATTTGACTGTAAACACAAAGATATTAGTACAAAATACGTGACGTAGA
AAGTAATAATTTCTTGGGTAGTTTGCAGTTTTAAAATTATGTTTTAAAATGGACTATCATATGCTTACCG
TAACTTGAAAGTATTTCGATTTCTTGGCTTTATATATCTTGTGGAAAGGACGAAACACCGAACTAGCCCG
AGCAGCTTCGGTTTTAGAGCTAGAAATAGCAAGTTAAAATAAGGCTAGTCCGTTATCAACTTGAAAAAGT
GGCACCGAGTCGGTGCTTTTTTGAATTCGCTAGCTAGGTCTTGAAAGGAGTGGGAATTGGCTCCGGTGCC
CGTCAGTGGGCAGAGCGCACATCGCCCACAGTCCCCGAGAAGTTGGGGGGAGGGGTCGGCAATTGATCCG
GTGCCTAGAGAAGGTGGCGCGGGGTAAACTGGGAAAGTGATGTCGTGTACTGGCTCCGCCTTTTTCCCGA
GGGTGGGGGAGAACCGTATATAAGTGCAGTAGTCGCCGTGAACGTTCTTTTTCGCAACGGGTTTGCCGCC
AGAACACAGGACCGGTTCTAGAGCGCTGCCACCATGGACAAGAAGTACAGCATCGGCCTGGACATCGGCA
CCAACTCTGTGGGCTGGGCCGTGATCACCGACGAGTACAAGGTGCCCAGCAAGAAATTCAAGGTGCTGGG
CAACACCGACCGGCACAGCATCAAGAAGAACCTGATCGGAGCCCTGCTGTTCGACAGCGGCGAAACAGCC
GAGGCCACCCGGCTGAAGAGAACCGCCAGAAGAAGATACACCAGACGGAAGAACCGGATCTGCTATCTGC
AAGAGATCTTCAGCAACGAGATGGCCAAGGTGGACGACAGCTTCTTCCACAGACTGGAAGAGTCCTTCCT
GGTGGAAGAGGATAAGAAGCACGAGCGGCACCCCATCTTCGGCAACATCGTGGACGAGGTGGCCTACCAC
GAGAAGTACCCCACCATCTACCACCTGAGAAAGAAACTGGTGGACAGCACCGACAAGGCCGACCTGCGGC
TGATCTATCTGGCCCTGGCCCACATGATCAAGTTCCGGGGCCACTTCCTGATCGAGGGCGACCTGAACCC
CGACAACAGCGACGTGGACAAGCTGTTCATCCAGCTGGTGCAGACCTACAACCAGCTGTTCGAGGAAAAC
CCCATCAACGCCAGCGGCGTGGACGCCAAGGCCATCCTGTCTGCCAGACTGAGCAAGAGCAGACGGCTGG
AAAATCTGATCGCCCAGCTGCCCGGCGAGAAGAAGAATGGCCTGTTCGGAAACCTGATTGCCCTGAGCCT
GGGCCTGACCCCCAACTTCAAGAGCAACTTCGACCTGGCCGAGGATGCCAAACTGCAGCTGAGCAAGGAC
ACCTACGACGACGACCTGGACAACCTGCTGGCCCAGATCGGCGACCAGTACGCCGACCTGTTTCTGGCCG
CCAAGAACCTGTCCGACGCCATCCTGCTGAGCGACATCCTGAGAGTGAACACCGAGATCACCAAGGCCCC
CCTGAGCGCCTCTATGATCAAGAGATACGACGAGCACCACCAGGACCTGACCCTGCTGAAAGCTCTCGTG
CGGCAGCAGCTGCCTGAGAAGTACAAAGAGATTTTCTTCGACCAGAGCAAGAACGGCTACGCCGGCTACA
TTGACGGCGGAGCCAGCCAGGAAGAGTTCTACAAGTTCATCAAGCCCATCCTGGAAAAGATGGACGGCAC
CGAGGAACTGCTCGTGAAGCTGAACAGAGAGGACCTGCTGCGGAAGCAGCGGACCTTCGACAACGGCAGC
ATCCCCCACCAGATCCACCTGGGAGAGCTGCACGCCATTCTGCGGCGGCAGGAAGATTTTTACCCATTCC
TGAAGGACAACCGGGAAAAGATCGAGAAGATCCTGACCTTCCGCATCCCCTACTACGTGGGCCCTCTGGC
CAGGGGAAACAGCAGATTCGCCTGGATGACCAGAAAGAGCGAGGAAACCATCACCCCCTGGAACTTCGAG
GAAGTGGTGGACAAGGGCGCTTCCGCCCAGAGCTTCATCGAGCGGATGACCAACTTCGATAAGAACCTGC
CCAACGAGAAGGTGCTGCCCAAGCACAGCCTGCTGTACGAGTACTTCACCGTGTATAACGAGCTGACCAA
AGTGAAATACGTGACCGAGGGAATGAGAAAGCCCGCCTTCCTGAGCGGCGAGCAGAAAAAGGCCATCGTG
GACCTGCTGTTCAAGACCAACCGGAAAGTGACCGTGAAGCAGCTGAAAGAGGACTACTTCAAGAAAATCG
AGTGCTTCGACTCCGTGGAAATCTCCGGCGTGGAAGATCGGTTCAACGCCTCCCTGGGCACATACCACGA
TCTGCTGAAAATTATCAAGGACAAGGACTTCCTGGACAATGAGGAAAACGAGGACATTCTGGAAGATATC
GTGCTGACCCTGACACTGTTTGAGGACAGAGAGATGATCGAGGAACGGCTGAAAACCTATGCCCACCTGT
TCGACGACAAAGTGATGAAGCAGCTGAAGCGGCGGAGATACACCGGCTGGGGCAGGCTGAGCCGGAAGCT
GATCAACGGCATCCGGGACAAGCAGTCCGGCAAGACAATCCTGGATTTCCTGAAGTCCGACGGCTTCGCC
AACAGAAACTTCATGCAGCTGATCCACGACGACAGCCTGACCTTTAAAGAGGACATCCAGAAAGCCCAGG
TGTCCGGCCAGGGCGATAGCCTGCACGAGCACATTGCCAATCTGGCCGGCAGCCCCGCCATTAAGAAGGG
CATCCTGCAGACAGTGAAGGTGGTGGACGAGCTCGTGAAAGTGATGGGCCGGCACAAGCCCGAGAACATC
GTGATCGAAATGGCCAGAGAGAACCAGACCACCCAGAAGGGACAGAAGAACAGCCGCGAGAGAATGAAGC
GGATCGAAGAGGGCATCAAAGAGCTGGGCAGCCAGATCCTGAAAGAACACCCCGTGGAAAACACCCAGCT
GCAGAACGAGAAGCTGTACCTGTACTACCTGCAGAATGGGCGGGATATGTACGTGGACCAGGAACTGGAC
ATCAACCGGCTGTCCGACTACGATGTGGACCATATCGTGCCTCAGAGCTTTCTGAAGGACGACTCCATCG
ACAACAAGGTGCTGACCAGAAGCGACAAGAACCGGGGCAAGAGCGACAACGTGCCCTCCGAAGAGGTCGT
GAAGAAGATGAAGAACTACTGGCGGCAGCTGCTGAACGCCAAGCTGATTACCCAGAGAAAGTTCGACAAT
CTGACCAAGGCCGAGAGAGGCGGCCTGAGCGAACTGGATAAGGCCGGCTTCATCAAGAGACAGCTGGTGG
AAACCCGGCAGATCACAAAGCACGTGGCACAGATCCTGGACTCCCGGATGAACACTAAGTACGACGAGAA
TGACAAGCTGATCCGGGAAGTGAAAGTGATCACCCTGAAGTCCAAGCTGGTGTCCGATTTCCGGAAGGAT
TTCCAGTTTTACAAAGTGCGCGAGATCAACAACTACCACCACGCCCACGACGCCTACCTGAACGCCGTCG
TGGGAACCGCCCTGATCAAAAAGTACCCTAAGCTGGAAAGCGAGTTCGTGTACGGCGACTACAAGGTGTA
CGACGTGCGGAAGATGATCGCCAAGAGCGAGCAGGAAATCGGCAAGGCTACCGCCAAGTACTTCTTCTAC
AGCAACATCATGAACTTTTTCAAGACCGAGATTACCCTGGCCAACGGCGAGATCCGGAAGCGGCCTCTGA
TCGAGACAAACGGCGAAACCGGGGAGATCGTGTGGGATAAGGGCCGGGATTTTGCCACCGTGCGGAAAGT
GCTGAGCATGCCCCAAGTGAATATCGTGAAAAAGACCGAGGTGCAGACAGGCGGCTTCAGCAAAGAGTCT
ATCCTGCCCAAGAGGAACAGCGATAAGCTGATCGCCAGAAAGAAGGACTGGGACCCTAAGAAGTACGGCG
GCTTCGACAGCCCCACCGTGGCCTATTCTGTGCTGGTGGTGGCCAAAGTGGAAAAGGGCAAGTCCAAGAA
ACTGAAGAGTGTGAAAGAGCTGCTGGGGATCACCATCATGGAAAGAAGCAGCTTCGAGAAGAATCCCATC
GACTTTCTGGAAGCCAAGGGCTACAAAGAAGTGAAAAAGGACCTGATCATCAAGCTGCCTAAGTACTCCC
TGTTCGAGCTGGAAAACGGCCGGAAGAGAATGCTGGCCTCTGCCGGCGAACTGCAGAAGGGAAACGAACT
GGCCCTGCCCTCCAAATATGTGAACTTCCTGTACCTGGCCAGCCACTATGAGAAGCTGAAGGGCTCCCCC
GAGGATAATGAGCAGAAACAGCTGTTTGTGGAACAGCACAAGCACTACCTGGACGAGATCATCGAGCAGA
TCAGCGAGTTCTCCAAGAGAGTGATCCTGGCCGACGCTAATCTGGACAAAGTGCTGTCCGCCTACAACAA
GCACCGGGATAAGCCCATCAGAGAGCAGGCCGAGAATATCATCCACCTGTTTACCCTGACCAATCTGGGA
GCCCCTGCCGCCTTCAAGTACTTTGACACCACCATCGACCGGAAGAGGTACACCAGCACCAAAGAGGTGC
TGGACGCCACCCTGATCCACCAGAGCATCACCGGCCTGTACGAGACACGGATCGACCTGTCTCAGCTGGG
AGGCGACAAGCGACCTGCCGCCACAAAGAAGGCTGGACAGGCTAAGAAGAAGAAAGATTACAAAGACGAT
GACGATAAGGGATCCGGCGCAACAAACTTCTCTCTGCTGAAACAAGCCGGAGATGTCGAAGAGAATCCTG
GACCGACCGAGTACAAGCCCACGGTGCGCCTCGCCACCCGCGACGACGTCCCCAGGGCCGTACGCACCCT
CGCCGCCGCGTTCGCCGACTACCCCGCCACGCGCCACACCGTCGATCCGGACCGCCACATCGAGCGGGTC
ACCGAGCTGCAAGAACTCTTCCTCACGCGCGTCGGGCTCGACATCGGCAAGGTGTGGGTCGCGGACGACG
GCGCCGCGGTGGCGGTCTGGACCACGCCGGAGAGCGTCGAAGCGGGGGCGGTGTTCGCCGAGATCGGCCC
GCGCATGGCCGAGTTGAGCGGTTCCCGGCTGGCCGCGCAGCAACAGATGGAAGGCCTCCTGGCGCCGCAC
CGGCCCAAGGAGCCCGCGTGGTTCCTGGCCACCGTCGGAGTCTCGCCCGACCACCAGGGCAAGGGTCTGG
GCAGCGCCGTCGTGCTCCCCGGAGTGGAGGCGGCCGAGCGCGCCGGGGTGCCCGCCTTCCTGGAGACCTC
CGCGCCCCGCAACCTCCCCTTCTACGAGCGGCTCGGCTTCACCGTCACCGCCGACGTCGAGGTGCCCGAA
GGACCGCGCACCTGGTGCATGACCCGCAAGCCCGGTGCCTGAACGCGTTAAGTCGACAATCAACCTCTGG
ATTACAAAATTTGTGAAAGATTGACTGGTATTCTTAACTATGTTGCTCCTTTTACGCTATGTGGATACGC
TGCTTTAATGCCTTTGTATCATGCTATTGCTTCCCGTATGGCTTTCATTTTCTCCTCCTTGTATAAATCC
TGGTTGCTGTCTCTTTATGAGGAGTTGTGGCCCGTTGTCAGGCAACGTGGCGTGGTGTGCACTGTGTTTG
CTGACGCAACCCCCACTGGTTGGGGCATTGCCACCACCTGTCAGCTCCTTTCCGGGACTTTCGCTTTCCC
CCTCCCTATTGCCACGGCGGAACTCATCGCCGCCTGCCTTGCCCGCTGCTGGACAGGGGCTCGGCTGTTG
GGCACTGACAATTCCGTGGTGTTGTCGGGGAAATCATCGTCCTTTCCTTGGCTGCTCGCCTGTGTTGCCA
CCTGGATTCTGCGCGGGACGTCCTTCTGCTACGTCCCTTCGGCCCTCAATCCAGCGGACCTTCCTTCCCG
CGGCCTGCTGCCGGCTCTGCGGCCTCTTCCGCGTCTTCGCCTTCGCCCTCAGACGAGTCGGATCTCCCTT
TGGGCCGCCTCCCCGCGTCGACTTTAAGACCAATGACTTACAAGGCAGCTGTAGATCTTAGCCACTTTTT
AAAAGAAAAGGGGGGACTGGAAGGGCTAATTCACTCCCAACGAAGACAAGATCTGCTTTTTGCTTGTACT
GGGTCTCTCTGGTTAGACCAGATCTGAGCCTGGGAGCTCTCTGGCTAACTAGGGAACCCACTGCTTAAGC
CTCAATAAAGCTTGCCTTGAGTGCTTCAAGTAGTGTGTGCCCGTCTGTTGTGTGACTCTGGTAACTAGAG
ATCCCTCAGACCCTTTTAGTCAGTGTGGAAAATCTCTAGCAGGGCCCGTTTAAACCCGCTGATCAGCCTC
GACTGTGCCTTCTAGTTGCCAGCCATCTGTTGTTTGCCCCTCCCCCGTGCCTTCCTTGACCCTGGAAGGT
GCCACTCCCACTGTCCTTTCCTAATAAAATGAGGAAATTGCATCGCATTGTCTGAGTAGGTGTCATTCTA
TTCTGGGGGGTGGGGTGGGGCAGGACAGCAAGGGGGAGGATTGGGAAGACAATAGCAGGCATGCTGGGGA
TGCGGTGGGCTCTATGGCTTCTGAGGCGGAAAGAACCAGCTGGGGCTCTAGGGGGTATCCCC
[124 nt withheld, positions 11053-11176]
C
[91 nt withheld, positions 11178-11268]
A
[49 nt withheld, positions 11270-11318]
CCTTTGACGTTGGAGTCCACGTTCTTT
[37 nt withheld, positions 11346-11382]
ACCCTATCTCGGTCTATTCTTTTGATTTATAAGGGATTTTGCCGATTTCGGCCTATTGGTTAAAAAATGA
GCTGATTTAACAAAAATTTAACGCGAATTAATTCTGTGGAATGTGTGTCAGTTAGGGTGTGGAAAGTCCC
CAGGCTCCCCAGCAGGCAGAAGTATGCAAAGCATGCATCTCAATTAGTCAGCAACCAGGTGTGGAAAGTC
CCCAGGCTCCCCAGCAGGCAGAAGTATGCAAAGCATGCATCTCAATTAGTCAGCAACCATAGTCCCGCCC
CTAACTCCGCCCATCCCGCCCCTAACTCCGCCCAGTTCCGCCCATTCTCCGCCCCATGGCTGACTAATTT
TTTTTATTTATGCAGAGGCCGAGGCCGCCTCTGCCTCTGAGCTATTCCAGAAGTAGTGAGGAGGCTTTTT
TGGAGGCCTAGGCTTTTGCAAAAAGCTCCCGGGAGCTTGTATATCCATTTTCGGATCTGATCAGCACGTG
TTGACAATTAATCATCGGCATAGTATATCGGCATAGTATAATACGACAAGGTGAGGAACTAAACCATGGC
CAAGTTGACCAGTGCCGTTCCGGTGCTCACCGCGCGCGACGTCGCCGGAGCGGTCGAGTTCTGGACCGAC
CGGCTCGGGTTCTCCCGGGACTTCGTGGAGGACGACTTCGCCGGTGTGGTCCGGGACGACGTGACCCTGT
TCATCAGCGCGGTCCAGGACCAGGTGGTGCCGGACAACACCCTGGCCTGGGTGTGGGTGCGCGGCCTGGA
CGAGCTGTACGCCGAGTGGTCGGAGGTCGTGTCCACGAACTTCCGGGACGCCTCCGGGCCGGCCATGACC
GAGATCGGCGAGCAGCCGTGGGGGCGGGAGTTCGCCCTGCGCGACCCGGCCGGCAACTGCGTGCACTTCG
TGGCCGAGGAGCAGGACTGACACGTGCTACGAGATTTCGATTCCACCGCCGCCTTCTATGAAAGGTTGGG
CTTCGGAATCGTTTTCCGGGACGCCGGCTGGATGATCCTCCAGCGCGGGGATCTCATGCTGGAGTTCTTC
GCCCACCCCAACTTGTTTATTGCAGCTTATAATGGTTACAAATAAAGCAATAGCATCACAAATTTCACAA
ATAAAGCATTTTTTTCACTGCATTCTAGTTGTGGTTTGTCCAAACTCATCAATGTATCTTATCATGTCTG
TATACCGTCGACCTCTAGCTAGAGCTTGGCGTAATCATGGTCATAGCTGTTTCCTGTGTGAAATTGTTAT
CCGCTCACAATTCCACACAACATACGAGCCGGAAGCATAAAGTGTAAAGCCTGGGGTGCCTAATGAGTGA
GCTAACTCACATTAATTGCGTTGCGCTCACTGCCCGCTTTCCAGTCGGGAAACCTGTCGTGCCAGCTGCA
TTAATGAATCGGCCAACGCGCGGGGAGAGGCGGTTTGCGTATTGGGCGCTCTTCCGCTTCCTCGCTCACT
GACTCGCTGCGCTCGGTCGTTCGGCTGCGGCGAGCGGTATCAGCTCACTCAAAGGCGGTAATACGGTTAT
CCACAGAATCAGGGGATAACGCAGGAAAGAACATGTGAGCAAAAGGCCAGCAAAAGGCCAGGAACCGTAA
AAAGGCCGCGTTGCTGGCGTT
